Addgene plasmid #243889: pUPD3_FULLTRM_Stuffer12
Purpose: GoldenBraid2.0 Transcriptionally-inert stuffer part.
Depositing lab: Christophe Herman. Depositing organization: Baylor College of Medicine. Publication: GoldenBraid2.0 E. coli: a comprehensive and characterized toolkit for enterics. Cooke MB, Welch KT, Ramirez LD, Wen AX, Marciano DC, Herman C. Synth Biol (Oxf). 2025 Aug 14;10(1):ysaf015. doi: 10.1093/synbio/ysaf015. eCollection 2025. PubMed 40927394.
Backbone
  Vector backbone: pUPD3
  Vector type: Bacterial Expression
Growth in bacteria
  Bacterial resistance: Chloramphenicol, 25 μg/mL
  Growth temperature: 37°C
  Growth strain: DH5alpha
  Copy number: High Copy
Gene/Insert
  Gene/Insert name: Stuffer12
  Species: Synthetic
  Insert size (bp): 20
  Cloning method: Golden Gate
Terms and licenses: Academic/Nonprofit Terms; Industry Terms: Not Available to Industry
How to cite: pUPD3_FULLTRM_Stuffer12 was a gift from Christophe Herman (Addgene plasmid # 243889 ; http://n2t.net/addgene:243889 ; RRID:Addgene_243889)
