[The description below was written by a language model from this plasmid's Addgene catalogue record and pLannotate feature annotations shown in this document.]
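Description:
pUPD3_FULLTRM_Stuffer12 is a small (about 2.4 kb) part-domestication plasmid from a GoldenBraid2.0 toolkit adapted for E. coli and other enteric bacteria. It is built on the pUPD3 entry backbone, which serves as the universal holder for level-0 parts in the GoldenBraid system. The plasmid replicates at high copy from a ColE1/pUC-type origin and is selected with chloramphenicol through a cat gene driven by its native cat promoter. An f1 phage origin is also present, a legacy element that allows single-stranded DNA production. T7 and SP6 phage promoters lie on either side of the cloning region. Only a short remnant of lacZα remains next to the T7 promoter, which is consistent with the part having replaced a lacZα screening cassette, although the record does not say this. A small tet promoter fragment is also annotated as a backbone remnant.

The payload is Stuffer12, a synthetic 20 bp sequence inserted by Golden Gate cloning and described as a transcriptionally inert stuffer. It is too short to be picked up in the feature table, so its exact position is not annotated, but it presumably sits between the T7 and SP6 promoters across the sequence origin. The "FULLTRM" label suggests that the part occupies the full terminator position in the GoldenBraid grammar, though the record does not define the term. Such stuffers act as neutral placeholders. They fill a slot in a hierarchical type IIS assembly where no functional promoter, coding sequence or terminator is wanted, so that multipart transcriptional units or multigene constructs can be completed without adding regulatory activity. The plasmid is a parts donor, not an expression construct in its own right, despite its "bacterial expression" classification.
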