Features (pLannotate 1.2.2; 8 found; start..end, strand, type, name):
     72..90      -  promoter       SP6 promoter: promoter for bacteriophage SP6 RNA polymerase
    237..825     -  rep_origin     ori: high-copy-number ColE1/pMB1/pBR322/pUC origin of replication
    940..1042    +  promoter       cat promoter: promoter of the E. coli cat gene encoding chloramphenicol acetyltransferase
   1043..1699    +  CDS            cat: CAT_ECOLX - Experimental evidence at protein level: Swiss-Prot protein existence level 1. This enzyme is an effector of chloramphenicol resistance in bacteria. From Escherichia coli. This protein is used as a marker in many commonly used cloning vectors, such as pACYC184.
   1787..1804    -  promoter       tet promoter (fragment): E. coli promoter for tetracycline efflux protein gene
   1815..2270    +  rep_origin     f1 ori (sequence partly withheld): f1 bacteriophage origin of replication; arrow indicates direction of (+) strand synthesis
   2289..2310    -  CDS            lacZα (fragment): LacZα fragment of β-galactosidase; lacZ fragment
   2313..2331    +  promoter       T7 promoter: promoter for bacteriophage T7 RNA polymerase
>Addgene plasmid #243889 | pUPD3_FULLTRM_Stuffer12 | addgene full sequence | sequence record 488077 | Addgene NGS Result
GGTCTCGGCTTCCGCGCTGTGTGTGATCTAGCGCTCGAGACCACTCATCGCCCAATCACTAGTGAATTCG
TTCTATAGTGTCACCTAAATACCATAGAGCCGTTGGTCATAGCTGTTTCCTGTCCAGGCATCATGACACG
GTTATCCACAGAATCAGGGGATAACGCAGGAAAGAACATGTGAGCAAAAGGCCAGCAAAAGGCCAGGAAC
CGTAAAAAGGCCGCGTTGCTGGCGTTTTTCCATAGGCTCCGCCCCCCTGACGAGCATCACAAAAATCGAC
GCTCAAGTCAGAGGTGGCGAAACCCGACAGGACTATAAAGATACCAGGCGTTTCCCCCTGGAAGCTCCCT
CGTGCGCTCTCCTGTTCCGACCCTGCCGCTTACCGGATACCTGTCCGCCTTTCTCCCTTCGGGAAGCGTG
GCGCTTTCTCATAGCTCACGCTGTAGGTATCTCAGTTCGGTGTAGGTCGTTCGCTCCAAGCTGGGCTGTG
TGCACGAACCCCCCGTTCAGCCCGACCGCTGCGCCTTATCCGGTAACTATCGTCTTGAGTCCAACCCGGT
AAGACACGACTTATCGCCACTGGCAGCAGCCACTGGTAACAGGATTAGCAGAGCGAGGTATGTAGGCGGT
GCTACAGAGTTCTTGAAGTGGTGGCCTAACTACGGCTACACTAGAAGAACAGTATTTGGTATCTGCGCTC
TGCTGAAGCCAGTTACCTTCGGAAAAAGAGTTGGTAGCTCTTGATCCGGCAAACAAACCACCGCTGGTAG
CGGTGGTTTTTTTGTTTGCAAGCAGCAGATTACGCGCAGAAAAAAAGGATCTCAAGAAGATCCTTTGATC
TTTTCTACGGGGTCTGACGCTCAGTGGAACGAAAACTCACGTTAAGGGATTTTGGTCATGAGATTATCAA
AAAGGATCTTCACCTAGATCCTTTTGTGATGATCGGCACGTAAGAGGTTCCAACTTTCACCATAATGAAA
TAAGATCACTACCGGGCGTATTTTTTGAGTTATCGAGATTTTCAGGAGCTAAGGAAGCTAAAATGGAGAA
AAAAATCACTGGATATACCACCGTTGATATATCCCAATGGCATCGTAAAGAACATTTTGAGGCATTTCAG
TCAGTTGCTCAATGTACCTATAACCAGACCGTTCAGCTGGATATTACGGCCTTTTTAAAGACCGTAAAGA
AAAATAAGCACAAGTTTTATCCGGCCTTTATTCACATTCTTGCCCGCCTGATGAATGCTCATCCGGAATT
CCGTATGGCAATGAAAGACGGTGAGCTGGTGATATGGGATAGTGTTCACCCTTGTTACACCGTTTTCCAT
GAGCAAACTGAAACGTTTTCATCGCTCTGGAGTGAATACCACGACGATTTCCGGCAGTTTCTACACATAT
ATTCGCAAGATGTGGCGTGTTACGGTGAAAACCTGGCCTATTTCCCTAAAGGGTTTATTGAGAATATGTT
TTTCGTGTCAGCCAATCCCTGGGTGAGTTTCACCAGTTTTGATTTAAACGTGGCCAATATGGACAACTTC
TTCGCCCCCGTTTTCACCATGGGCAAATATTATACGCAAGGCGACAAGGTGCTGATGCCGCTGGCGATTC
AGGTTCATCATGCCGTTTGTGATGGCTTCCATGTCGGCAGAATGCTTAATGAATTACAACAGTACTGCGA
TGAGTGGCAGGGCGGGGCGTAATTTTTTTAAGGCAGTTATTGGTGCCCTTAAACGCCTGGTTGCTACGCC
TGAATAAGTGATAATAAGCGGATGAATGGCAGAAATTCGATGATAAGCTGTCAAACATGATGT
[125 nt withheld, positions 1814-1938]
C
[91 nt withheld, positions 1940-2030]
AGGGTGATGGTTCACGTAGTGGGCCAGCGCCCTGATAGACGGTTTTTCGCCCTTTGACGTTGGAGTCCAC
GTTCTTT
[37 nt withheld, positions 2108-2144]
ACCCTATCTCGGTCTATTCTTTTGATTTATAAGGGATTTTGCCGATTTCGGCCTATTGGTTAAAAAATGA
GCTGATTTAACAAAAATTTAACGCGAATTTTAACAAAATATTAACGCTTACAATTTTAACATTGTAGAAA
CGCATGTAAAACGACGGCCAGTGAATTGTAATACGACTCACTATAGGGTGAATTCCGCTTAGGACCTTAG
ATATTGATCTCAA
